Addgene plasmid #111624: pT2/SV-Venus-SIINFEKL
Purpose: Sleeping Beauty transposon containing SV-40-driven Venus-LEQLE-SIINFEKL-TEW for antigen presentation studies
Depositing lab: Jon Yewdell. Depositing organization: National Institute of Allergy and Infectious Diseases (NIAID).
Backbone
  Vector backbone: pT2/SV-Neo
  Backbone manufacturer: Addgene # 26553
  Total vector size (bp): 5057
  Modifications to backbone: The Neo cassette was removed and Venus was cloned via SmaI/BstBI. Then, a well-flanked SIINFEKL was cloned by PCR mutagenesis at the C-terminus of Venus. The Sleeping Beauty transposon sequences are intact.
  Vector type: Mammalian Expression
  Selectable markers: Venus
Growth in bacteria
  Bacterial resistance: Ampicillin, 100 μg/mL
  Growth temperature: 37°C
  Growth strain: DH5alpha
  Copy number: High Copy
Gene/Insert
  Gene/Insert name: Venus-LEQLE-SIINFEKL-TEW (alt names: Venus-SL8; Venus-SIINFEKL)
  Insert size (bp): 768
  Promoter: SV40
  Tag / fusion protein: LEQLE-SIINFEKL-TEW (C terminal on insert)
  Cloning method: Restriction Enzyme; 5′ cloning site SmaI (not destroyed); 3′ cloning site BstBI (not destroyed)
  Sequencing primers: 5′ TATTTATGCAGAGGCCGAGG; 3′ GAAATTTGTGATGCTATTGC
Terms and licenses: Academic/Nonprofit Terms; Industry Terms: Not Available to Industry
How to cite: pT2/SV-Venus-SIINFEKL was a gift from Jon Yewdell (Addgene plasmid # 111624 ; http://n2t.net/addgene:111624 ; RRID:Addgene_111624)
