[The description below was written by a language model from this plasmid's Addgene catalogue record and pLannotate feature annotations shown in this document.]
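Description:
pT2/SV-Venus-SIINFEKL is a 5,057 bp Sleeping Beauty transposon donor plasmid for mammalian expression, derived from pT2/SV-Neo by removing the neomycin cassette and inserting Venus between the retained SmaI and BstBI sites. The bacterial portion is pBluescript-like: a high-copy ColE1/pUC origin, an ampicillin resistance gene with its own promoter, an f1 origin, and remnants of the lacZα/lac promoter region with flanking T7 and T3 promoters. There is no drug marker for mammalian cells; the record lists Venus fluorescence itself as the selectable marker, so cells carrying the cassette can be identified or sorted by yellow fluorescence.

The payload is an SV40 enhancer/early promoter driving Venus fused at its C-terminus to the ovalbumin-derived model epitope SIINFEKL. The epitope sits within short flanking residues (LEQLE upstream, TEW downstream), added by PCR mutagenesis to give it a defined context for processing, and the unit ends in an SV40 polyadenylation signal. A short bleomycin-resistance fragment annotated between the coding region and the poly(A) signal appears to be a leftover of the original cassette.

The transposon inverted repeats are not annotated as such, but the depositor states they are intact. The small "SB100X fragment" hits on either side of the cassette probably reflect sequence similarity in these terminal regions rather than a transposase gene. The plasmid encodes no functional transposase, so this would have to be supplied in trans to integrate the cassette into the genome. The stated use is antigen presentation studies, where fluorescence reports expression of the source protein from which the epitope is generated. The depositor and sequencing-derived annotations agree apart from a minor difference in the extent of the f1 origin.
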