Features (pLannotate 1.2.2; 19 found; start..end, strand, type, name):
     75..93      +  promoter       T7 promoter: promoter for bacteriophage T7 RNA polymerase
    403..446     -  CDS            SB100X (fragment): hyperactive variant of the Sleeping Beauty transposase (Mátés et al., 2009)
    446..479     -  CDS            SB100X (fragment): hyperactive variant of the Sleeping Beauty transposase (Mátés et al., 2009)
    493..822     +  promoter       SV40 promoter: SV40 enhancer and early promoter
    834..1550    +  CDS            Venus: Venus is a basic (constitutively fluorescent) yellow fluorescent protein published in 2002, derived from Aequorea victoria. It is reported to be a rapidly-maturing weak dimer with moderate acid sensitivity.
   1608..1766    +  CDS            ble (fragment): BLE_KLEPN - Experimental evidence at protein level: Swiss-Prot protein existence level 1. Binding protein with a strong affinity to the bleomycin family of antibiotics. Binds to CL990; an antimitotic-antibiotic compound. From Klebsiella pneumoniae.
   1761..1895    +  polyA_signal   SV40 poly(A) signal: SV40 polyadenylation signal
   1957..2028    +  CDS            SB100X (fragment): hyperactive variant of the Sleeping Beauty transposase (Mátés et al., 2009)
   2279..2305    +  misc_feature   MCS (fragment): pBluescript multiple cloning site
   2318..2336    -  promoter       T3 promoter: promoter for bacteriophage T3 RNA polymerase
   2381..2397    -  protein_bind   lac operator: The lac repressor binds to the lac operator to inhibit transcription in E. coli. This inhibition can be relieved by adding lactose or isopropyl-β-D-thiogalactopyranoside (IPTG). lac repressor encoded by lacI
   2405..2435    -  promoter       lac promoter: promoter for the E. coli lac operon
   2450..2471    -  protein_bind   CAP binding site: CAP binding activates transcription in the presence of cAMP. E. coli catabolite activator protein
   2484..2576    -  CDS            lacI (fragment): lac repressor; lacI; The lac repressor binds to the lac operator to inhibit transcription in E. coli. This inhibition can be relieved by adding lactose or isopropyl-β-D-thiogalactopyranoside (IPTG).
   2759..3347    -  rep_origin     ori: high-copy-number ColE1/pMB1/pBR322/pUC origin of replication
   3518..4378    -  CDS            AmpR: β-lactamase; bla; confers resistance to ampicillin, carbenicillin, and related antibiotics
   4379..4483    -  promoter       AmpR promoter: bla
   4510..4938    +  rep_origin     f1 ori (sequence partly withheld): f1 bacteriophage origin of replication; arrow indicates direction of (+) strand synthesis
   4969..67      -  CDS            lacZα (fragment) (across the origin): LacZα fragment of β-galactosidase; lacZ fragment
>Addgene plasmid #111624 | pT2/SV-Venus-SIINFEKL | depositor full sequence | sequence record 209732 | pT2/SV-Venus-SIINFEKL sequence 5057 bps
CAAGGCGATTAAGTTGGGTAACGCCAGGGTTTTCCCAGTCACGACGTTGTAAAACGACGGCCAGTGAGCG
CGCGTAATACGACTCACTATAGGGCGAATTGGAGCTCGGATCCCTATACAGTTGAAGTCGGAAGTTTACA
TACACTTAAGTTGGAGTCATTAAAACTCGTTTTTCAACTACTCCACAAATTTCTTGTTAACAAACAATAG
TTTTGGCAAGTCAGTTAGGACATCTACTTTGTGCATGACACAAGTCATTTTTCCAACAATTGTTTACAGA
CAGATTATTTCACTTATAATTCACTGTATCACAATTCCAGTGGGTCAGAAGTTTACATACACTAAGTTGA
CTGTGCCTTTAAACAGCTTGGAAAATTCCAGAAAATGATGTCATGGCTTTAGAAGCTTCCCACAATAAGT
TGGGTGAATTTTGGCTCATTCCTCCTTTCTATAGGATTGAGGTCAGAGCTTTGTGATGGAATTCTGTGGA
ATGTGTGTCAGTTAGGGTGTGGAAAGTCCCCAGGCTCCCCAGCAGGCAGAAGTATGCAAAGCATGCATCT
CAATTAGTCAGCAACCAGGTGTGGAAAGTCCCCAGGCTCCCCAGCAGGCAGAAGTATGCAAAGCATGCAT
CTCAATTAGTCAGCAACCATAGTCCCGCCCCTAACTCCGCCCATCCCGCCCCTAACTCCGCCCAGTTCCG
CCCATTCTCCGCCCCATGGCTGACTAATTTTTTTTATTTATGCAGAGGCCGAGGCCGCCTCGGCCTCTGA
GCTATTCCAGAAGTAGTGAGGAGGCTTTTTTGGAGGCCTAGGCTTTTGCAAAAAGCTCCCGGGATGGTGA
GCAAGGGCGAGGAGCTGTTCACCGGGGTGGTGCCCATCCTGGTCGAGCTGGACGGCGACGTAAACGGCCA
CAAGTTCAGCGTGTCCGGCGAGGGCGAGGGCGATGCCACCTACGGCAAGCTGACCCTGAAGCTGATCTGC
ACCACCGGCAAGCTGCCCGTGCCCTGGCCCACCCTCGTGACCACCCTGGGCTACGGCCTGCAGTGCTTCG
CCCGCTACCCCGACCACATGAAGCAGCACGACTTCTTCAAGTCCGCCATGCCCGAAGGCTACGTCCAGGA
GCGCACCATCTTCTTCAAGGACGACGGCAACTACAAGACCCGCGCCGAGGTGAAGTTCGAGGGCGACACC
CTGGTGAACCGCATCGAGCTGAAGGGCATCGACTTCAAGGAGGACGGCAACATCCTGGGGCACAAGCTGG
AGTACAACTACAACAGCCACAACGTCTATATCACCGCCGACAAGCAGAAGAACGGCATCAAGGCCAACTT
CAAGATCCGCCACAACATCGAGGACGGCGGCGTGCAGCTCGCCGACCACTACCAGCAGAACACCCCCATC
GGCGACGGCCCCGTGCTGCTGCCCGACAACCACTACCTGAGCTACCAGTCCGCCCTGAGCAAAGACCCCA
ACGAGAAGCGCGATCACATGGTCCTGCTGGAGTTCGTGACCGCCGCCGGGATCACTCTCGGCATGGACGA
GCTGTACAAGCTCGAGCAGCTGGAATCCATCATCAACTTCGAAAAGCTCACTGAATGGTGATTCGAAATG
ACCGACCAAGCGACGCCCAACCTGCCATCACGAGATTTCGATTCCACCGCCGCCTTCTATGAAAGGTTGG
GCTTCGGAATCGTTTTCCGGGACGCCGGCTGGATGATCCTCCAGCGCGGGGATCTCATGCTGGAGTTCTT
CGCCCACCCCAACTTGTTTATTGCAGCTTATAATGGTTACAAATAAAGCAATAGCATCACAAATTTCACA
AATAAAGCATTTTTTTCACTGCATTCTAGTTGTGGTTTGTCCAAACTCATCAATGTATCTTATCATGTCT
GGATCCCTTGAAATACATCCACAGGTACACCTCCAATTGACTCAAATGATGTCAATTAGTCTATCAGAAG
CTTGTGGAAGGCTACTCGAAATGTTTGACCCAAGTTAAACAATTTAAAGGCAATGCTACCAAATACTAAT
TGAGTGTATGTAAACTTCTGACCCACTGGGAATGTGATGAAAGAAATAAAAGCTGAAATGAATCATTCTC
TCTACTATTATTCTGATATTTCACATTCTTAAAATAAAGTGGTGATCCTAACTGACCTAAGACAGGGAAT
TTTTACTAGGATTAAATGTCAGGAATTGTGAAAAAGTGAGTTTAAATGTATTTGGCTAAGGTGTATGTAA
ACTTCCGACTTCAACTGTATAGGGATCCTCTAGCTAGAGTCGACCTCGAGGGGGGGCCCGGTACCCAGCT
TTTGTTCCCTTTAGTGAGGGTTAATTGCGCGCTTGGCGTAATCATGGTCATAGCTGTTTCCTGTGTGAAA
TTGTTATCCGCTCACAATTCCACACAACATACGAGCCGGAAGCATAAAGTGTAAAGCCTGGGGTGCCTAA
TGAGTGAGCTAACTCACATTAATTGCGTTGCGCTCACTGCCCGCTTTCCAGTCGGGAAACCTGTCGTGCC
AGCTGCATTAATGAATCGGCCAACGCGCGGGGAGAGGCGGTTTGCGTATTGGGCGCTCTTCCGCTTCCTC
GCTCACTGACTCGCTGCGCTCGGTCGTTCGGCTGCGGCGAGCGGTATCAGCTCACTCAAAGGCGGTAATA
CGGTTATCCACAGAATCAGGGGATAACGCAGGAAAGAACATGTGAGCAAAAGGCCAGCAAAAGGCCAGGA
ACCGTAAAAAGGCCGCGTTGCTGGCGTTTTTCCATAGGCTCCGCCCCCCTGACGAGCATCACAAAAATCG
ACGCTCAAGTCAGAGGTGGCGAAACCCGACAGGACTATAAAGATACCAGGCGTTTCCCCCTGGAAGCTCC
CTCGTGCGCTCTCCTGTTCCGACCCTGCCGCTTACCGGATACCTGTCCGCCTTTCTCCCTTCGGGAAGCG
TGGCGCTTTCTCATAGCTCACGCTGTAGGTATCTCAGTTCGGTGTAGGTCGTTCGCTCCAAGCTGGGCTG
TGTGCACGAACCCCCCGTTCAGCCCGACCGCTGCGCCTTATCCGGTAACTATCGTCTTGAGTCCAACCCG
GTAAGACACGACTTATCGCCACTGGCAGCAGCCACTGGTAACAGGATTAGCAGAGCGAGGTATGTAGGCG
GTGCTACAGAGTTCTTGAAGTGGTGGCCTAACTACGGCTACACTAGAAGGACAGTATTTGGTATCTGCGC
TCTGCTGAAGCCAGTTACCTTCGGAAAAAGAGTTGGTAGCTCTTGATCCGGCAAACAAACCACCGCTGGT
AGCGGTGGTTTTTTTGTTTGCAAGCAGCAGATTACGCGCAGAAAAAAAGGATCTCAAGAAGATCCTTTGA
TCTTTTCTACGGGGTCTGACGCTCAGTGGAACGAAAACTCACGTTAAGGGATTTTGGTCATGAGATTATC
AAAAAGGATCTTCACCTAGATCCTTTTAAATTAAAAATGAAGTTTTAAATCAATCTAAAGTATATATGAG
TAAACTTGGTCTGACAGTTACCAATGCTTAATCAGTGAGGCACCTATCTCAGCGATCTGTCTATTTCGTT
CATCCATAGTTGCCTGACTCCCCGTCGTGTAGATAACTACGATACGGGAGGGCTTACCATCTGGCCCCAG
TGCTGCAATGATACCGCGAGACCCACGCTCACCGGCTCCAGATTTATCAGCAATAAACCAGCCAGCCGGA
AGGGCCGAGCGCAGAAGTGGTCCTGCAACTTTATCCGCCTCCATCCAGTCTATTAATTGTTGCCGGGAAG
CTAGAGTAAGTAGTTCGCCAGTTAATAGTTTGCGCAACGTTGTTGCCATTGCTACAGGCATCGTGGTGTC
ACGCTCGTCGTTTGGTATGGCTTCATTCAGCTCCGGTTCCCAACGATCAAGGCGAGTTACATGATCCCCC
ATGTTGTGCAAAAAAGCGGTTAGCTCCTTCGGTCCTCCGATCGTTGTCAGAAGTAAGTTGGCCGCAGTGT
TATCACTCATGGTTATGGCAGCACTGCATAATTCTCTTACTGTCATGCCATCCGTAAGATGCTTTTCTGT
GACTGGTGAGTACTCAACCAAGTCATTCTGAGAATAGTGTATGCGGCGACCGAGTTGCTCTTGCCCGGCG
TCAATACGGGATAATACCGCGCCACATAGCAGAACTTTAAAAGTGCTCATCATTGGAAAACGTTCTTCGG
GGCGAAAACTCTCAAGGATCTTACCGCTGTTGAGATCCAGTTCGATGTAACCCACTCGTGCACCCAACTG
ATCTTCAGCATCTTTTACTTTCACCAGCGTTTCTGGGTGAGCAAAAACAGGAAGGCAAAATGCCGCAAAA
AAGGGAATAAGGGCGACACGGAAATGTTGAATACTCATACTCTTCCTTTTTCAATATTATTGAAGCATTT
ATCAGGGTTATTGTCTCATGAGCGGATACATATTTGAATGTATTTAGAAAAATAAACAAATAGGGGTTCC
GCGCACATTTCCCCGAAAAGTGCCACCTG
[124 nt withheld, positions 4510-4633]
C
[91 nt withheld, positions 4635-4725]
A
[49 nt withheld, positions 4727-4775]
CCTTTGACGTTGGAGTCCACGTTCTTT
[37 nt withheld, positions 4803-4839]
ACCCTATCTCGGTCTATTCTTTTGATTTATAAGGGATTTTGCCGATTTCGGCCTATTGGTTAAAAAATGA
GCTGATTTAACAAAAATTTAACGCGAATTTTAACAAAATATTAACGCTTACAATTTCCATTCGCCATTCA
GGCTGCGCAACTGTTGGGAAGGGCGATCGGTGCGGGCCTCTTCGCTATTACGCCAGCTGGCGAAAGGGGG
ATGTGCTG
