Features (pLannotate 1.2.2; 19 found; start..end, strand, type, name):
     75..93      +  promoter       T7 promoter: promoter for bacteriophage T7 RNA polymerase
    403..446     -  CDS            SB100X (fragment): hyperactive variant of the Sleeping Beauty transposase (Mátés et al., 2009)
    446..479     -  CDS            SB100X (fragment): hyperactive variant of the Sleeping Beauty transposase (Mátés et al., 2009)
    493..822     +  promoter       SV40 promoter: SV40 enhancer and early promoter
    834..1550    +  CDS            Venus: Venus is a basic (constitutively fluorescent) yellow fluorescent protein published in 2002, derived from Aequorea victoria. It is reported to be a rapidly-maturing weak dimer with moderate acid sensitivity.
   1608..1766    +  CDS            ble (fragment): BLE_KLEPN - Experimental evidence at protein level: Swiss-Prot protein existence level 1. Binding protein with a strong affinity to the bleomycin family of antibiotics. Binds to CL990; an antimitotic-antibiotic compound. From Klebsiella pneumoniae.
   1761..1895    +  polyA_signal   SV40 poly(A) signal: SV40 polyadenylation signal
   1957..2028    +  CDS            SB100X (fragment): hyperactive variant of the Sleeping Beauty transposase (Mátés et al., 2009)
   2279..2305    +  misc_feature   MCS (fragment): pBluescript multiple cloning site
   2318..2336    -  promoter       T3 promoter: promoter for bacteriophage T3 RNA polymerase
   2381..2397    -  protein_bind   lac operator: The lac repressor binds to the lac operator to inhibit transcription in E. coli. This inhibition can be relieved by adding lactose or isopropyl-β-D-thiogalactopyranoside (IPTG). lac repressor encoded by lacI
   2405..2435    -  promoter       lac promoter: promoter for the E. coli lac operon
   2450..2471    -  protein_bind   CAP binding site: CAP binding activates transcription in the presence of cAMP. E. coli catabolite activator protein
   2484..2576    -  CDS            lacI (fragment): lac repressor; lacI; The lac repressor binds to the lac operator to inhibit transcription in E. coli. This inhibition can be relieved by adding lactose or isopropyl-β-D-thiogalactopyranoside (IPTG).
   2759..3347    -  rep_origin     ori: high-copy-number ColE1/pMB1/pBR322/pUC origin of replication
   3518..4378    -  CDS            AmpR: β-lactamase; bla; confers resistance to ampicillin, carbenicillin, and related antibiotics
   4379..4483    -  promoter       AmpR promoter: bla
   4510..4965    +  rep_origin     f1 ori (sequence partly withheld): f1 bacteriophage origin of replication; arrow indicates direction of (+) strand synthesis
   4969..67      -  CDS            lacZα (fragment) (across the origin): LacZα fragment of β-galactosidase; lacZ fragment
>Addgene plasmid #111624 | pT2/SV-Venus-SIINFEKL | addgene full sequence | sequence record 213225 | Addgene NGS Result
CAAGGCGATTAAGTTGGGTAACGCCAGGGTTTTCCCAGTCACGACGTTGTAAAACGACGGCCAGTGAGCG
CGCGTAATACGACTCACTATAGGGCGAATTGGAGCTCGGATCCCTATACAGTTGAAGTCGGAAGTTTACA
TACACTTAAGTTGGAGTCATTAAAACTCGTTTTTCAACTACTCCACAAATTTCTTGTTAACAAACAATAG
TTTTGGCAAGTCAGTTAGGACATCTACTTTGTGCATGACACAAGTCATTTTTCCAACAATTGTTTACAGA
CAGATTATTTCACTTATAATTCACTGTATCACAATTCCAGTGGGTCAGAAGTTTACATACACTAAGTTGA
CTGTGCCTTTAAACAGCTTGGAAAATTCCAGAAAATGATGTCATGGCTTTAGAAGCTTCCCACAATAAGT
TGGGTGAATTTTGGCTCATTCCTCCTTTCTATAGGATTGAGGTCAGAGCTTTGTGATGGAATTCTGTGGA
ATGTGTGTCAGTTAGGGTGTGGAAAGTCCCCAGGCTCCCCAGCAGGCAGAAGTATGCAAAGCATGCATCT
CAATTAGTCAGCAACCAGGTGTGGAAAGTCCCCAGGCTCCCCAGCAGGCAGAAGTATGCAAAGCATGCAT
CTCAATTAGTCAGCAACCATAGTCCCGCCCCTAACTCCGCCCATCCCGCCCCTAACTCCGCCCAGTTCCG
CCCATTCTCCGCCCCATGGCTGACTAATTTTTTTTATTTATGCAGAGGCCGAGGCCGCCTCGGCCTCTGA
GCTATTCCAGAAGTAGTGAGGAGGCTTTTTTGGAGGCCTAGGCTTTTGCAAAAAGCTCCCGGGATGGTGA
GCAAGGGCGAGGAGCTGTTCACCGGGGTGGTGCCCATCCTGGTCGAGCTGGACGGCGACGTAAACGGCCA
CAAGTTCAGCGTGTCCGGCGAGGGCGAGGGCGATGCCACCTACGGCAAGCTGACCCTGAAGCTGATCTGC
ACCACCGGCAAGCTGCCCGTGCCCTGGCCCACCCTCGTGACCACCCTGGGCTACGGCCTGCAGTGCTTCG
CCCGCTACCCCGACCACATGAAGCAGCACGACTTCTTCAAGTCCGCCATGCCCGAAGGCTACGTCCAGGA
GCGCACCATCTTCTTCAAGGACGACGGCAACTACAAGACCCGCGCCGAGGTGAAGTTCGAGGGCGACACC
CTGGTGAACCGCATCGAGCTGAAGGGCATCGACTTCAAGGAGGACGGCAACATCCTGGGGCACAAGCTGG
AGTACAACTACAACAGCCACAACGTCTATATCACCGCCGACAAGCAGAAGAACGGCATCAAGGCCAACTT
CAAGATCCGCCACAACATCGAGGACGGCGGCGTGCAGCTCGCCGACCACTACCAGCAGAACACCCCCATC
GGCGACGGCCCCGTGCTGCTGCCCGACAACCACTACCTGAGCTACCAGTCCGCCCTGAGCAAAGACCCCA
ACGAGAAGCGCGATCACATGGTCCTGCTGGAGTTCGTGACCGCCGCCGGGATCACTCTCGGCATGGACGA
GCTGTACAAGCTCGAGCAGCTGGAATCCATCATCAACTTCGAAAAGCTCACTGAATGGTGATTCGAAATG
ACCGACCAAGCGACGCCCAACCTGCCATCACGAGATTTCGATTCCACCGCCGCCTTCTATGAAAGGTTGG
GCTTCGGAATCGTTTTCCGGGACGCCGGCTGGATGATCCTCCAGCGCGGGGATCTCATGCTGGAGTTCTT
CGCCCACCCCAACTTGTTTATTGCAGCTTATAATGGTTACAAATAAAGCAATAGCATCACAAATTTCACA
AATAAAGCATTTTTTTCACTGCATTCTAGTTGTGGTTTGTCCAAACTCATCAATGTATCTTATCATGTCT
GGATCCCTTGAAATACATCCACAGGTACACCTCCAATTGACTCAAATGATGTCAATTAGTCTATCAGAAG
CTTGTGGAAGGCTACTCGAAATGTTTGACCCAAGTTAAACAATTTAAAGGCAATGCTACCAAATACTAAT
TGAGTGTATGTAAACTTCTGACCCACTGGGAATGTGATGAAAGAAATAAAAGCTGAAATGAATCATTCTC
TCTACTATTATTCTGATATTTCACATTCTTAAAATAAAGTGGTGATCCTAACTGACCTAAGACAGGGAAT
TTTTACTAGGATTAAATGTCAGGAATTGTGAAAAAGTGAGTTTAAATGTATTTGGCTAAGGTGTATGTAA
ACTTCCGACTTCAACTGTATAGGGATCCTCTAGCTAGAGTCGACCTCGAGGGGGGGCCCGGTACCCAGCT
TTTGTTCCCTTTAGTGAGGGTTAATTGCGCGCTTGGCGTAATCATGGTCATAGCTGTTTCCTGTGTGAAA
TTGTTATCCGCTCACAATTCCACACAACATACGAGCCGGAAGCATAAAGTGTAAAGCCTGGGGTGCCTAA
TGAGTGAGCTAACTCACATTAATTGCGTTGCGCTCACTGCCCGCTTTCCAGTCGGGAAACCTGTCGTGCC
AGCTGCATTAATGAATCGGCCAACGCGCGGGGAGAGGCGGTTTGCGTATTGGGCGCTCTTCCGCTTCCTC
GCTCACTGACTCGCTGCGCTCGGTCGTTCGGCTGCGGCGAGCGGTATCAGCTCACTCAAAGGCGGTAATA
CGGTTATCCACAGAATCAGGGGATAACGCAGGAAAGAACATGTGAGCAAAAGGCCAGCAAAAGGCCAGGA
ACCGTAAAAAGGCCGCGTTGCTGGCGTTTTTCCATAGGCTCCGCCCCCCTGACGAGCATCACAAAAATCG
ACGCTCAAGTCAGAGGTGGCGAAACCCGACAGGACTATAAAGATACCAGGCGTTTCCCCCTGGAAGCTCC
CTCGTGCGCTCTCCTGTTCCGACCCTGCCGCTTACCGGATACCTGTCCGCCTTTCTCCCTTCGGGAACCG
TGGCGCTTTCTCATAGCTCACGCTGTAGGTATCTCAGTTCGGTGTAGGTCGTTCGCTCCAAGCTGGGCTG
TGTGCACGAACCCCCCGTTCAGCCCGACCGCTGCGCCTTATCCGGTAACTATCGTCTTGAGTCCAACCCG
GTAAGACACGACTTATCGCCACTGGCAGCAGCCACTGGTAACAGGATTAGCAGAGCGAGGTATGTAGGCG
GTGCTACAGAGTTCTTGAAGTGGTGGCCTAACTACGGCTACACTAGAAGAACAGTATTTGGTATCTGCGC
TCTGCTGAAGCCAGTTACCTTCGGAAAAAGAGTTGGTAGCTCTTGATCCGGCAAACAAACCACCGCTGGT
AGCGGTGGTTTTTTTGTTTGCAAGCAGCAGATTACGCGCAGAAAAAAAGGATCTCAAGAAGATCCTTTGA
TCTTTTCTACGGGGTCTGACGCTCAGTGGAACGAAAACTCACGTTAAGGGATTTTGGTCATGAGATTATC
AAAAAGGATCTTCACCTAGATCCTTTTAAATTAAAAATGAAGTTTTAAATCAATCTAAAGTATATATGAG
TAAACTTGGTCTGACAGTTACCAATGCTTAATCAGTGAGGCACCTATCTCAGCGATCTGTCTATTTCGTT
CATCCATAGTTGCCTGACTCCCCGTCGTGTAGATAACTACGATACGGGAGGGCTTACCATCTGGCCCCAG
TGCTGCAATGATACCGCGAGACCCACGCTCACCGGCTCCAGATTTATCAGCAATAAACCAGCCAGCCGGA
AGGGCCGAGCGCAGAAGTGGTCCTGCAACTTTATCCGCCTCCATCCAGTCTATTAATTGTTGCCGGGAAG
CTAGAGTAAGTAGTTCGCCAGTTAATAGTTTGCGCAACGTTGTTGCCATTGCTACAGGCATCGTGGTGTC
ACGCTCGTCGTTTGGTATGGCTTCATTCAGCTCCGGTTCCCAACGATCAAGGCGAGTTACATGATCCCCC
ATGTTGTGCAAAAAAGCGGTTAGCTCCTTCGGTCCTCCGATCGTTGTCAGAAGTAACTTGGCCGCAGTGT
TATCACTCATGGTTATGGCAGCACTGCATAATTCTCTTACTGTCATGCCATCCGTAAGATGCTTTTCTGT
GACTGGTGAGTACTCAACCAAGTCATTCTGAGAATAGTGTATGCGGCGACCGAGTTGCTCTTGCCCGGCG
TCAATACGGGATAATACCGCGCCACATAGCAGAACTTTAAAAGTGCTCATCATTGGAAAACGTTCTTCGG
GGCGAAAACTCTCAAGGATCTTACCGCTGTTGAGATCCAGTTCGATGTAACCCACTCGTGCACCCAACTG
ATCTTCAGCATCTTTTACTTTCACCAGCGTTTCTGGGTGAGCAAAAACAGGAAGGCAAAATGCCGCAAAA
AAGGGAATAAGGGCGACACGGAAATGTTGAATACTCATACTCTTCCTTTTTCAATATTATTGAAGCATTT
ATCAGGGTTATTGTCTCATGAGCGGATACATATTTGAATGTATTTAGAAAAATAAACAAATAGGGGTTCC
GCGCACATTTCCCCGAAAAGTGCCACCTG
[34 nt withheld, positions 4510-4543]
A
[89 nt withheld, positions 4545-4633]
C
[91 nt withheld, positions 4635-4725]
A
[49 nt withheld, positions 4727-4775]
CCTTTGACGTTGGAGTCCACGTTCTTT
[37 nt withheld, positions 4803-4839]
ACCCTATCTCGGTCTATTCTTTTGATTTATAAGGGATTTTGCCGATTTCGGCCTATTGGTTAAAAAATGA
GCTGATTTAACAAAAATTTAACGCGAATTTTAACAAAATATTAACGCTTACAATTTCCATTCGCCATTCA
GGCTGCGCAACTGTTGGGAAGGGCGATCGGTGCGGGCCTCTTCGCTATTACGCCAGCTGGCGAAAGGGGG
ATGTGCTG
